Addgene plasmid #227008: pcDNA-Sub-Cas9
Purpose: Mammalian expression of Nuclease active S. uberis Cas9
Depositing lab: Charles Gersbach. Depositing organization: Duke University. Publication: Characterization of diverse Cas9 orthologs for genome and epigenome editing. Butterfield GL, Rohm D, Roberts A, Nethery MA, Rizzo AJ, Morone DJ, Garnier L, Iglesias N, Barrangou R, Gersbach CA. Proc Natl Acad Sci U S A. 2025 Mar 18;122(11):e2417674122. doi: 10.1073/pnas.2417674122. Epub 2025 Mar 12. PubMed 40073054.
Backbone
  Vector backbone: pcDNA3.1
  Vector type: Mammalian Expression, CRISPR
Growth in bacteria
  Bacterial resistance: Ampicillin, 100 μg/mL
  Growth temperature: 37°C
  Growth strain: DH5alpha
  Copy number: High Copy
Gene/Insert
  Gene/Insert name: Cas9
  Species: S. uberis
  Promoter: CMV
  Tag / fusion protein: 3xFLAG, SV40 NLS (N terminal on insert)
  Cloning method: Gene Synthesis
  Sequencing primers: 5′ n/a
Terms and licenses: Academic/Nonprofit Terms; Industry Terms: Not Available to Industry
How to cite: pcDNA-Sub-Cas9 was a gift from Charles Gersbach (Addgene plasmid # 227008 ; http://n2t.net/addgene:227008 ; RRID:Addgene_227008)
