[The description below was written by a language model from this plasmid's Addgene catalogue record and pLannotate feature annotations shown in this document.]
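Description:
pcDNA-Sub-Cas9 is a pcDNA3.1-based mammalian expression plasmid of about 8.8 kb that encodes nuclease-active Cas9 from Streptococcus uberis. It is propagated in E. coli as a high-copy plasmid through a ColE1/pUC-type origin and selected with ampicillin via the β-lactamase gene and its native promoter. The backbone also carries an f1 phage origin, remnants of lac regulatory sequence, and an SV40 early promoter driving a neomycin phosphotransferase cassette with an SV40 polyadenylation signal, which in principle allows G418 selection of stably transfected mammalian cells.

The expression cassette uses the human cytomegalovirus immediate-early enhancer and promoter for strong constitutive transcription, followed by a T7 promoter that could support in vitro transcription. The open reading frame begins with a 3xFLAG epitope for detection or immunoprecipitation. According to the catalogue entry, an SV40 nuclear localisation signal follows at the N terminus to direct the protein to the nucleus, although the NLS is not separately annotated in the feature table. The synthesised Cas9 coding sequence spans roughly 3.3 kb. The automated annotation labelled it by homology to a Streptococcus thermophilus Cas9 protein, reflecting similarity rather than the stated species of origin. Transcripts terminate at the bovine growth hormone polyadenylation signal. A short fragment annotated as HIV-1 LTR just downstream of the CMV promoter is likely an incidental sequence match.

No guide RNA cassette is annotated, so a matching guide RNA would have to be supplied separately. The plasmid comes from work characterising diverse Cas9 orthologs for genome and epigenome editing, and it serves to express this ortholog in mammalian cells for targeted DNA cleavage.
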