Features (pLannotate 1.2.2; 21 found; start..end, strand, type, name):
     28..80      -  misc_feature   bom (fragment): basis of mobility region from pBR322
    235..614     +  enhancer       CMV enhancer: human cytomegalovirus immediate early enhancer
    615..818     +  promoter       CMV promoter: human cytomegalovirus (CMV) immediate early promoter
    814..847     +  LTR            5' LTR (truncated) (fragment): truncated 5' long terminal repeat (LTR) from HIV-1
    863..881     +  promoter       T7 promoter: promoter for bacteriophage T7 RNA polymerase
    907..972     +  CDS            3xFLAG: three tandem FLAG® epitope tags, followed by an enterokinase cleavage site
   1030..4377    +  CDS            cas9-1: CAS9A_STRTD - Also known as csn1. Experimental evidence at protein level: Swiss-Prot protein existence level 1. CRISPR (clustered regularly interspaced short palindromic repeat) is an adaptive immune system that provides protection against mobile genetic elements (viruses, transposable elements and conjugative plasmids). CRISPR clusters contain spacers, sequences complementary to antecedent mobile elements, and target invading nucleic acids. CRISPR clusters are transcribed and processed into CRISPR RNA (crRNA). In type II CRISPR systems correct processing of pre-crRNA requires a trans- encoded
   4438..4662    +  polyA_signal   bGH poly(A) signal: bovine growth hormone polyadenylation signal
   4666..4687    +  promoter       SV40 promoter (fragment): SV40 enhancer and early promoter
   4708..5136    +  rep_origin     f1 ori (sequence partly withheld): f1 bacteriophage origin of replication; arrow indicates direction of (+) strand synthesis
   5150..5479    +  promoter       SV40 promoter: SV40 enhancer and early promoter
   5546..6337    +  CDS            neo: KKA2_KLEPN - Also known as kan, nptII. Experimental evidence at protein level: Swiss-Prot protein existence level 1. Resistance to kanamycin, neomycin, paromomycin, ribostamycin, butirosin and gentamicin B. From Klebsiella pneumoniae.
   6361..6519    +  CDS            ble (fragment): BLE_KLEPN - Experimental evidence at protein level: Swiss-Prot protein existence level 1. Binding protein with a strong affinity to the bleomycin family of antibiotics. Binds to CL990; an antimitotic-antibiotic compound. From Klebsiella pneumoniae.
   6514..6635    +  polyA_signal   SV40 poly(A) signal: SV40 polyadenylation signal
   6708..6724    -  protein_bind   lac operator: The lac repressor binds to the lac operator to inhibit transcription in E. coli. This inhibition can be relieved by adding lactose or isopropyl-β-D-thiogalactopyranoside (IPTG). lac repressor encoded by lacI
   6732..6762    -  promoter       lac promoter: promoter for the E. coli lac operon
   6777..6798    -  protein_bind   CAP binding site: CAP binding activates transcription in the presence of cAMP. E. coli catabolite activator protein
   6811..6903    -  CDS            lacI (fragment): lac repressor; lacI; The lac repressor binds to the lac operator to inhibit transcription in E. coli. This inhibition can be relieved by adding lactose or isopropyl-β-D-thiogalactopyranoside (IPTG).
   7086..7674    -  rep_origin     ori: high-copy-number ColE1/pMB1/pBR322/pUC origin of replication
   7845..8705    -  CDS            AmpR: β-lactamase; bla; confers resistance to ampicillin, carbenicillin, and related antibiotics
   8706..8810    -  promoter       AmpR promoter: bla
>Addgene plasmid #227008 | pcDNA-Sub-Cas9 | addgene full sequence | sequence record 449970 | Addgene NGS Result
GACGGATCGGGAGATCTCCCGATCCCCTATGGTGCACTCTCAGTACAATCTGCTCTGATGCCGCATAGTT
AAGCCAGTATCTGCTCCCTGCTTGTGTGTTGGAGGTCGCTGAGTAGTGCGCGAGCAAAATTTAAGCTACA
ACAAGGCAAGGCTTGACCGACAATTGCATGAAGAATCTGCTTAGGGTTAGGCGTTTTGCGCTGCTTCGCG
ATGTACGGGCCAGATATACGCGTTGACATTGATTATTGACTAGTTATTAATAGTAATCAATTACGGGGTC
ATTAGTTCATAGCCCATATATGGAGTTCCGCGTTACATAACTTACGGTAAATGGCCCGCCTGGCTGACCG
CCCAACGACCCCCGCCCATTGACGTCAATAATGACGTATGTTCCCATAGTAACGCCAATAGGGACTTTCC
ATTGACGTCAATGGGTGGAGTATTTACGGTAAACTGCCCACTTGGCAGTACATCAAGTGTATCATATGCC
AAGTACGCCCCCTATTGACGTCAATGACGGTAAATGGCCCGCCTGGCATTATGCCCAGTACATGACCTTA
TGGGACTTTCCTACTTGGCAGTACATCTACGTATTAGTCATCGCTATTACCATGGTGATGCGGTTTTGGC
AGTACATCAATGGGCGTGGATAGCGGTTTGACTCACGGGGATTTCCAAGTCTCCACCCCATTGACGTCAA
TGGGAGTTTGTTTTGGCACCAAAATCAACGGGACTTTCCAAAATGTCGTAACAACTCCGCCCCATTGACG
CAAATGGGCGGTAGGCGTGTACGGTGGGAGGTCTATATAAGCAGAGCTCTCTGGCTAACTAGAGAACCCA
CTGCTTACTGGCTTATCGAAATTAATACGACTCACTATAGGGAGACCCAAGCTGGCTAGCGCCATGGACT
ACAAAGACCATGACGGTGATTATAAAGATCATGACATCGATTACAAGGATGACGATGACAAGCACGTTAA
CCCCAAGAAGAAGAGGAAGGTGGGCCGCGGAACCGGTATGACTAATGGGATGATTCTGGGCTTAGATATC
GGAGTCGCGTCTGTAGGGGTAGGAATTATCGAGGCCGATAGTGGCAAGGTAATTCACGCAAGCTCACGGA
TCTTCCCTAGTGCTAATGCCGACAATAATGTGGAGCGCCGCAAGTTCCGGGGATCTAGGCGCCTTCTTAG
GAGGAAAAAGCACAGGGTTAAGCGCTTACAGGATCTGTTTGACAAGTACGATATCGTGACTAACTTCGAT
AACCTCAACCTTAACCCCTACGAGCTGCGAGTTAAGGGCTTAAACGAGCCATTGAGCAACGAAGAGCTCT
TCGCATCACTCCGGAACATCACAAAGCACAGGGGCATTTCCTATCTCGATGATGCTGAGGATGACTCTTC
TGGAAACGGGACAGAATACGCCAAAGCGATAGAGCTGAATCAGCAGCTTCTGAAAGAAAAGACCCCCGGT
CAGATCCAGTACGACAGACTCAATCAGTATGGGCAACTGAGAGGCAATTTCGATATCGTGGATGAAAACG
GCGAGATTCACCACGTGATAAACGTTTTTTCAACATCAAGTTACAGAAAGGAAGCCGAGCAGATTCTCAA
GAAGCAGTCTGAAACGAATACTAGTATCAGCACCGACTTTATAAATGATTTCATCCAATTGCTGACCTCT
AAGAGGAAATATTACCATGGTCCTGGTAATCCAAAGAGCCGCACAGATTACGGGCGCTACCGGACGGATG
GGACGGATCTCGATAACATCTTCGATGTTCTGATAGGTAAATGCAGCTTTTACCCAGAGGAGTACCGAGC
CAGCAAGACGAGCTACACTGCCCAAGAGTTCAACTTTCTTAATGACTTGAATAACCTGACCTTACCAACC
GAGACAGGCAAGTTGAGCGAGCAGCAGAAGATCGACCTGGTGAATTGGGCTAAGGAGACAAAGATCCTCG
GACCGAAAAAGCTGCTTCAGGAAATTGCCAAGAGGAACAACTGCAAGTACGAGGACATTCGCGGCTATCG
GCTTGATAAGAAAGATAACCCCGATATGCATGTATTTGATGTGTATCGGAAGATGAATTTTGACCTGGAG
ACTATTTCCGTTAAGGATCTGTCAGTCGACTCTCTGAATCAGCTCGCGCGAATTCTGACACTGAACACCG
AGAGGGAGGGGATCGAAGAGGCCATCAAAAATCTGATGCCAAACCAGTTCACCGAGAAGCAAATGCTTGA
ACTCATCGCCTTCCGCAAGAGTAATTCCTCTATCTTTGGGAAGGGGTGGCACAGTCTGTCAATTAAACTG
ATGAAAGAGCTGATACCCGAGCTCTACCACACCAGTGACGAACAAATGACCATACTCAATCGATTTGGTA
AGTTCAAGCTCACGAAGCTCGACTCAAAAAGGACCAATTACATCGATGAAAACTTTGTCACTGATGAAAT
CTATAACCCTGTAGTGGCCAAGAGTGTGAGGCAGGCAATAAAGATCATCAACGCTTCCATTAAAAAGTGG
GGGGACTTTGATAAGATCGTGATTGAGATGCCACGCGACAAGAATGAGGAGGAGGAAAGGAAACGAATCG
CCGATGGCCAGAAGGTGAATGCTAAGGAAAAAGAGCAGGCCGAGAAGCACGCCGCAAAGCTCTTTAATGG
CAAGGAAGAGCTCCCTTCTGAAGTTTTCCATGGATATAAGGAGCTGGCTTTGCGAATTAGACTCTGGTAT
CAGCAAGACCAGAAGTGCCTCTATTCTGGCAAGGAGATAACAATTTCAGACCTGATCTACAACAGGGAGC
TCTTTGAGATTGACCATATCCTTCCGCTGTCTCTTTCTTTTGACGACAGTCTGTCTAACAAGGTCCTGGT
TTACAGATGGGCAAATCAGGAGAAGGGCCAGAGGACCCCTTTCCAAGCCCTTGATTCCATGAAATCAGCG
TGGTCCTATCGGGAGTTCAAGAATGCAATCCTGCACAATTCTAAAATCAGCCGGAGAAAGCGTGACTATT
TTCTGACAGAACAAGACATTAGTAAGATTGAGGTGAAACAAAAGTTTATTGAGAGGAACTTGGTGGACAC
ACGGTACGCCAGTAGAACAGTTCTCAACGTGCTGCAGCAGTCCCTGAAGAATCTGGAGAAGGAGACTAAG
GTGTCCGTTGTCCGAGGACAGTTCACGTCCCAGCTGCGCCGGAAATGGCACATAGATAAGACCAGGGATA
CTTACCATCACCATGCGGTGGACGCACTGATTATCGCGGCCTCCGCTAAGTTGAGATATTGGAAGAAACA
GGGCGACATCTTGTTCGAGAACTATCTCATCAATCGCCACGTAGATAGAGTAACCGGGGAGATACAATCT
GACGATAGCTATAAGGAGGAGGTGTTCACACCTCCCTACGACGGATTTGTCCAGACTATTAGCAACCCAG
GGTTTGAGGACGAGATCCTTTTCTCCTATCAGGTAGACAGTAAAGTCAACAGAAAGATCTCAGACGCCAC
GATATACGCTACGAGGTCTGCGAAGCTCGAGAAGGACAAGAAGGAACAGACGTATGTCTTGGGTAAGATA
AAAGATATCTATTCACAAACTGGTTTTGAGAACTTCCTGAAGATCTATAATAAGGACAAGAGTAAGTTCC
TGATCTACCAGAAGGACCCTGAGACTTGGGAAAAGATCATTGAACCAATTCTCAAAAATTATCGGGAATT
CGATAATAAAGGCAAGGATATCGTGAATCCATTTGAGAAATACAGGAATGATAACGGGCCTATCTGCAAG
TACAGTCGGAAAGGCAACGGCCCTGAGATCAAACAATTTAAATACTACGACACCGTTTACAAAATTACAA
GCGGTCTCGACATCAGCCCCCGCGAATCAAGAAATAAGGTAATTCTTCAAAGCCTGAATCCGTGGAGAAC
CGACTTCTACTTTAACCCTAAGACTATGAAGTACGAACTTATGGGTATCAGATATGTCGACCTGGAGTTC
GAGAAAGGAACAGGGGACTACCTGATTTCTGACAATCTCTATAAAGAGATTAAAAAGAACGAGGGGATCT
CTGAGCTGAGTGTATTCAAGTTCACACTCTACAAGAACGATCTCCTGCTGATCAAGGACACTGAGAACAA
CGAAGAGCAAATTTTTAGGTTTTGGTCTCGGAATGACCTGTCCTCCAAAAACCGGGTGGAACTGAAGCCC
TACGATAGGTCCCGCTTTTCCGGCAATGAGATCCTTATCACCAAAATGGGCAAGGCACCTAAGCAATGCA
TTAAGACTTTAACATACCAAAACATCTCCATTTATAAAATCAAAACAGACATCCTGGGATTCAAATACTA
TCTGAAAAACGAAGGAAATAAGCCATTACTGCACTTTAAGAAGACCGGTCCTAAGAAAAAGCGGAAAGTG
GCTGTTTAAACCGCTGATCAGCCTCGACTGTGCCTTCTAGTTGCCAGCCATCTGTTGTTTGCCCCTCCCC
CGTGCCTTCCTTGACCCTGGAAGGTGCCACTCCCACTGTCCTTTCCTAATAAAATGAGGAAATTGCATCG
CATTGTCTGAGTAGGTGTCATTCTATTCTGGGGGGTGGGGTGGGGCAGGACAGCAAGGGGGAGGATTGGG
AAGACAATAGCAGGCATGCTGGGGATGCGGTGGGCTCTATGGCTTCTGAGGCGGAAAGAACCAGCTGGGG
CTCTAGGGGGTATCCCC
[124 nt withheld, positions 4708-4831]
C
[91 nt withheld, positions 4833-4923]
A
[49 nt withheld, positions 4925-4973]
CCTTTGACGTTGGAGTCCACGTTCTTT
[37 nt withheld, positions 5001-5037]
ACCCTATCTCGGTCTATTCTTTTGATTTATAAGGGATTTTGCCGATTTCGGCCTATTGGTTAAAAAATGA
GCTGATTTAACAAAAATTTAACGCGAATTAATTCTGTGGAATGTGTGTCAGTTAGGGTGTGGAAAGTCCC
CAGGCTCCCCAGCAGGCAGAAGTATGCAAAGCATGCATCTCAATTAGTCAGCAACCAGGTGTGGAAAGTC
CCCAGGCTCCCCAGCAGGCAGAAGTATGCAAAGCATGCATCTCAATTAGTCAGCAACCATAGTCCCGCCC
CTAACTCCGCCCATCCCGCCCCTAACTCCGCCCAGTTCCGCCCATTCTCCGCCCCATGGCTGACTAATTT
TTTTTATTTATGCAGAGGCCGAGGCCGCCTCTGCCTCTGAGCTATTCCAGAAGTAGTGAGGAGGCTTTTT
TGGAGGCCTAGGCTTTTGCAAAAAGCTCCCGGGAGCTTGTATATCCATTTTCGGATCTGATCAAGAGACA
GGATGAGGATCGTTTCGCATGATTGAACAAGATGGATTGCACGCAGGTTCTCCGGCCGCTTGGGTGGAGA
GGCTATTCGGCTATGACTGGGCACAACAGACAATCGGCTGCTCTGATGCCGCCGTGTTCCGGCTGTCAGC
GCAGGGGCGCCCGGTTCTTTTTGTCAAGACCGACCTGTCCGGTGCCCTGAATGAACTGCAGGACGAGGCA
GCGCGGCTATCGTGGCTGGCCACGACGGGCGTTCCTTGCGCAGCTGTGCTCGACGTTGTCACTGAAGCGG
GAAGGGACTGGCTGCTATTGGGCGAAGTGCCGGGGCAGGATCTCCTGTCATCTCACCTTGCTCCTGCCGA
GAAAGTATCCATCATGGCTGATGCAATGCGGCGGCTGCATACGCTTGATCCGGCTACCTGCCCATTCGAC
CACCAAGCGAAACATCGCATCGAGCGAGCACGTACTCGGATGGAAGCCGGTCTTGTCGATCAGGATGATC
TGGACGAAGAGCATCAGGGGCTCGCGCCAGCCGAACTGTTCGCCAGGCTCAAGGCGCGCATGCCCGACGG
CGAGGATCTCGTCGTGACCCATGGCGATGCCTGCTTGCCGAATATCATGGTGGAAAATGGCCGCTTTTCT
GGATTCATCGACTGTGGCCGGCTGGGTGTGGCGGACCGCTATCAGGACATAGCGTTGGCTACCCGTGATA
TTGCTGAAGAGCTTGGCGGCGAATGGGCTGACCGCTTCCTCGTGCTTTACGGTATCGCCGCTCCCGATTC
GCAGCGCATCGCCTTCTATCGCCTTCTTGACGAGTTCTTCTGAGCGGGACTCTGGGGTTCGAAATGACCG
ACCAAGCGACGCCCAACCTGCCATCACGAGATTTCGATTCCACCGCCGCCTTCTATGAAAGGTTGGGCTT
CGGAATCGTTTTCCGGGACGCCGGCTGGATGATCCTCCAGCGCGGGGATCTCATGCTGGAGTTCTTCGCC
CACCCCAACTTGTTTATTGCAGCTTATAATGGTTACAAATAAAGCAATAGCATCACAAATTTCACAAATA
AAGCATTTTTTTCACTGCATTCTAGTTGTGGTTTGTCCAAACTCATCAATGTATCTTATCATGTCTGTAT
ACCGTCGACCTCTAGCTAGAGCTTGGCGTAATCATGGTCATAGCTGTTTCCTGTGTGAAATTGTTATCCG
CTCACAATTCCACACAACATACGAGCCGGAAGCATAAAGTGTAAAGCCTGGGGTGCCTAATGAGTGAGCT
AACTCACATTAATTGCGTTGCGCTCACTGCCCGCTTTCCAGTCGGGAAACCTGTCGTGCCAGCTGCATTA
ATGAATCGGCCAACGCGCGGGGAGAGGCGGTTTGCGTATTGGGCGCTCTTCCGCTTCCTCGCTCACTGAC
TCGCTGCGCTCGGTCGTTCGGCTGCGGCGAGCGGTATCAGCTCACTCAAAGGCGGTAATACGGTTATCCA
CAGAATCAGGGGATAACGCAGGAAAGAACATGTGAGCAAAAGGCCAGCAAAAGGCCAGGAACCGTAAAAA
GGCCGCGTTGCTGGCGTTTTTCCATAGGCTCCGCCCCCCTGACGAGCATCACAAAAATCGACGCTCAAGT
CAGAGGTGGCGAAACCCGACAGGACTATAAAGATACCAGGCGTTTCCCCCTGGAAGCTCCCTCGTGCGCT
CTCCTGTTCCGACCCTGCCGCTTACCGGATACCTGTCCGCCTTTCTCCCTTCGGGAAGCGTGGCGCTTTC
TCATAGCTCACGCTGTAGGTATCTCAGTTCGGTGTAGGTCGTTCGCTCCAAGCTGGGCTGTGTGCACGAA
CCCCCCGTTCAGCCCGACCGCTGCGCCTTATCCGGTAACTATCGTCTTGAGTCCAACCCGGTAAGACACG
ACTTATCGCCACTGGCAGCAGCCACTGGTAACAGGATTAGCAGAGCGAGGTATGTAGGCGGTGCTACAGA
GTTCTTGAAGTGGTGGCCTAACTACGGCTACACTAGAAGAACAGTATTTGGTATCTGCGCTCTGCTGAAG
CCAGTTACCTTCGGAAAAAGAGTTGGTAGCTCTTGATCCGGCAAACAAACCACCGCTGGTAGCGGTGGTT
TTTTTGTTTGCAAGCAGCAGATTACGCGCAGAAAAAAAGGATCTCAAGAAGATCCTTTGATCTTTTCTAC
GGGGTCTGACGCTCAGTGGAACGAAAACTCACGTTAAGGGATTTTGGTCATGAGATTATCAAAAAGGATC
TTCACCTAGATCCTTTTAAATTAAAAATGAAGTTTTAAATCAATCTAAAGTATATATGAGTAAACTTGGT
CTGACAGTTACCAATGCTTAATCAGTGAGGCACCTATCTCAGCGATCTGTCTATTTCGTTCATCCATAGT
TGCCTGACTCCCCGTCGTGTAGATAACTACGATACGGGAGGGCTTACCATCTGGCCCCAGTGCTGCAATG
ATACCGCGAGACCCACGCTCACCGGCTCCAGATTTATCAGCAATAAACCAGCCAGCCGGAAGGGCCGAGC
GCAGAAGTGGTCCTGCAACTTTATCCGCCTCCATCCAGTCTATTAATTGTTGCCGGGAAGCTAGAGTAAG
TAGTTCGCCAGTTAATAGTTTGCGCAACGTTGTTGCCATTGCTACAGGCATCGTGGTGTCACGCTCGTCG
TTTGGTATGGCTTCATTCAGCTCCGGTTCCCAACGATCAAGGCGAGTTACATGATCCCCCATGTTGTGCA
AAAAAGCGGTTAGCTCCTTCGGTCCTCCGATCGTTGTCAGAAGTAAGTTGGCCGCAGTGTTATCACTCAT
GGTTATGGCAGCACTGCATAATTCTCTTACTGTCATGCCATCCGTAAGATGCTTTTCTGTGACTGGTGAG
TACTCAACCAAGTCATTCTGAGAATAGTGTATGCGGCGACCGAGTTGCTCTTGCCCGGCGTCAATACGGG
ATAATACCGCGCCACATAGCAGAACTTTAAAAGTGCTCATCATTGGAAAACGTTCTTCGGGGCGAAAACT
CTCAAGGATCTTACCGCTGTTGAGATCCAGTTCGATGTAACCCACTCGTGCACCCAACTGATCTTCAGCA
TCTTTTACTTTCACCAGCGTTTCTGGGTGAGCAAAAACAGGAAGGCAAAATGCCGCAAAAAAGGGAATAA
GGGCGACACGGAAATGTTGAATACTCATACTCTTCCTTTTTCAATATTATTGAAGCATTTATCAGGGTTA
TTGTCTCATGAGCGGATACATATTTGAATGTATTTAGAAAAATAAACAAATAGGGGTTCCGCGCACATTT
CCCCGAAAAGTGCCACCTGACGTC
